>Addgene plasmid #113152 | peSpCas9-J23109 | addgene full sequence | sequence record 226327 | Addgene NGS Result
ATGGATAAGAAATACTCAATAGGCTTAGATATCGGCACAAATAGCGTCGGATGGGCGGTGATCACTGATG
AATATAAGGTTCCGTCTAAAAAGTTCAAGGTTCTGGGAAATACAGACCGCCACAGTATCAAAAAAAATCT
TATAGGGGCTCTTTTATTTGACAGTGGAGAGACAGCGGAAGCGACTCGTCTCAAACGGACAGCTCGTAGA
AGGTATACACGTCGGAAGAATCGTATTTGTTATCTACAGGAGATTTTTTCAAATGAGATGGCGAAAGTAG
ATGATAGTTTCTTTCATCGACTTGAAGAGTCTTTTTTGGTGGAAGAAGACAAGAAGCATGAACGTCATCC
TATTTTTGGAAATATAGTAGATGAAGTTGCTTATCATGAGAAATATCCAACTATCTATCATCTGCGAAAA
AAATTGGTAGATTCTACTGATAAAGCGGATTTGCGCTTAATCTATTTGGCCTTAGCGCATATGATTAAGT
TTCGTGGTCATTTTTTGATTGAGGGAGATTTAAATCCTGATAATAGTGATGTGGACAAACTATTTATCCA
GTTGGTACAAACCTACAATCAATTATTTGAAGAAAACCCTATTAACGCAAGTGGAGTAGATGCTAAAGCG
ATTCTTTCTGCACGATTGAGTAAATCAAGACGATTAGAAAATCTCATTGCTCAGCTCCCCGGTGAGAAGA
AAAATGGCTTATTTGGGAATCTCATTGCTTTGTCATTGGGTTTGACCCCTAATTTTAAATCAAATTTTGA
TTTGGCAGAAGATGCTAAATTACAGCTTTCAAAAGATACTTACGATGATGATTTAGATAATTTATTGGCG
CAAATTGGAGATCAATATGCTGATTTGTTTTTGGCAGCTAAGAATTTATCAGATGCTATTTTACTTTCAG
ATATCCTAAGAGTAAATACTGAAATAACTAAGGCTCCCCTATCAGCTTCAATGATTAAACGCTACGATGA
ACATCATCAAGACTTGACTCTTTTAAAAGCTTTAGTTCGACAACAACTTCCAGAAAAGTATAAAGAAATC
TTTTTTGATCAATCAAAAAACGGATATGCAGGTTATATTGATGGGGGAGCTAGCCAAGAAGAATTTTATA
AATTTATCAAACCAATTTTAGAAAAAATGGATGGTACTGAGGAATTATTGGTGAAACTAAATCGTGAAGA
TTTGCTGCGCAAGCAACGGACCTTTGACAACGGCTCTATTCCCCATCAAATTCACTTGGGTGAGCTGCAT
GCTATTTTGAGAAGACAAGAAGACTTTTATCCATTTTTAAAAGACAATCGTGAGAAGATTGAAAAAATCT
TGACTTTTCGAATTCCTTATTATGTTGGTCCATTGGCGCGTGGCAATAGTCGTTTTGCATGGATGACTCG
GAAGTCTGAAGAAACAATTACCCCATGGAATTTTGAAGAAGTTGTCGATAAAGGTGCTTCAGCTCAATCA
TTTATTGAACGCATGACAAACTTTGATAAAAATCTTCCAAATGAAAAAGTACTACCAAAACATAGTTTGC
TTTATGAGTATTTTACGGTTTATAACGAATTGACAAAGGTCAAATATGTTACTGAAGGAATGCGAAAACC
AGCATTTCTTTCAGGTGAACAGAAGAAAGCCATTGTTGATTTACTCTTCAAAACAAATCGAAAAGTAACC
GTTAAGCAATTAAAAGAAGATTATTTCAAAAAAATAGAATGTTTTGATAGTGTTGAAATTTCAGGAGTTG
AAGATAGATTTAATGCTTCATTAGGTACCTACCATGATTTGCTAAAAATTATTAAAGATAAAGATTTTTT
GGATAATGAAGAAAATGAAGATATCTTAGAGGATATTGTTTTAACATTGACCTTATTTGAAGATAGGGAG
ATGATTGAGGAAAGACTTAAAACATATGCTCACCTCTTTGATGATAAGGTGATGAAACAGCTTAAACGTC
GCCGTTATACTGGTTGGGGACGTTTGTCTCGAAAATTGATTAATGGTATTAGGGATAAGCAATCTGGCAA
AACAATATTAGATTTTTTGAAATCAGATGGTTTTGCCAATCGCAATTTTATGCAGCTGATCCATGATGAT
AGTTTGACATTTAAAGAAGACATTCAAAAAGCACAAGTGTCTGGACAAGGCGATAGTTTACATGAACATA
TTGCAAATTTAGCTGGTAGCCCTGCTATTAAAAAAGGTATTTTACAGACTGTAAAAGTTGTTGATGAATT
GGTCAAAGTAATGGGGCGGCATAAGCCAGAAAATATCGTTATTGAAATGGCACGTGAAAATCAGACAACT
CAAAAGGGCCAGAAAAATTCGCGAGAGCGTATGAAACGAATCGAAGAAGGTATCAAAGAATTAGGAAGTC
AGATTCTTAAAGAGCATCCTGTTGAAAATACTCAATTGCAAAATGAAGCACTCTATCTCTATTATCTCCA
AAATGGAAGAGACATGTATGTGGACCAAGAATTAGATATTAATCGTTTAAGTGATTATGATGTCGATCAC
ATTGTTCCACAAAGTTTCCTTAAAGACGATTCAATAGACAATAAGGTCTTAACGCGTTCTGATAAAAATC
GTGGTAAATCGGATAACGTTCCAAGTGAAGAAGTAGTCAAAAAGATGAAAAACTATTGGAGACAACTTCT
AAACGCCAAGTTAATCACTCAACGTAAGTTTGATAATTTAACGAAAGCTGAACGTGGAGGTTTGAGTGAA
CTTGATAAAGCTGGTTTTATCAAACGCCAATTGGTTGAAACTCGCCAAATCACTAAGCATGTGGCACAAA
TTTTGGATAGTCGCATGAATACTAAATACGATGAAAATGATAAACTTATTCGAGAGGTTAAAGTGATTAC
CTTAAAATCTAAATTAGTTTCTGACTTCCGAAAAGATTTCCAATTCTATAAAGTACGTGAGATTAACAAT
TACCATCATGCCCATGATGCGTATCTAAATGCCGTCGTTGGAACTGCTTTGATTAAGAAATATCCAGCAC
TTGAATCGGAGTTTGTCTATGGTGATTATAAAGTTTATGATGTTCGTAAAATGATTGCTAAGTCTGAGCA
AGAAATAGGCAAAGCAACCGCAAAATATTTCTTTTACTCTAATATCATGAACTTCTTCAAAACAGAAATT
ACACTTGCAAATGGAGAGATTCGCAAAGCACCTCTAATCGAAACTAATGGGGAAACTGGAGAAATTGTCT
GGGATAAAGGGCGAGATTTTGCCACAGTGCGCAAAGTATTGTCCATGCCCCAAGTCAATATTGTCAAGAA
AACAGAAGTACAGACAGGCGGATTCTCCAAGGAGTCAATTTTACCAAAAAGAAATTCGGACAAGCTTATT
GCTCGTAAAAAAGACTGGGATCCAAAAAAATATGGTGGTTTTGATAGTCCAACGGTAGCTTATTCAGTCC
TAGTGGTTGCTAAGGTGGAAAAAGGGAAATCGAAGAAGTTAAAATCCGTTAAAGAGTTACTAGGGATCAC
AATTATGGAAAGAAGTTCCTTTGAAAAAAATCCGATTGACTTTTTAGAAGCTAAAGGATATAAGGAAGTT
AAAAAAGACTTAATCATTAAACTACCTAAATATAGTCTTTTTGAGTTAGAAAACGGTCGTAAACGGATGC
TGGCTAGTGCCGGAGAATTACAAAAAGGAAATGAGCTGGCTCTGCCAAGCAAATATGTGAATTTTTTATA
TTTAGCTAGTCATTATGAAAAGTTGAAGGGTAGTCCAGAAGATAACGAACAAAAACAATTGTTTGTGGAG
CAGCATAAGCATTATTTAGATGAGATTATTGAGCAAATCAGTGAATTTTCTAAGCGTGTTATTTTAGCAG
ATGCCAATTTAGATAAAGTTCTTAGTGCATATAACAAACATAGAGACAAACCAATACGTGAACAAGCAGA
AAATATTATTCATTTATTTACGTTGACGAATCTTGGAGCTCCCGCTGCTTTTAAATATTTTGATACAACA
ATTGATCGTAAACGATATACGTCTACAAAAGAAGTTTTAGATGCCACTCTTATCCATCAATCCATCACTG
GTCTTTATGAAACACGCATTGATTTGAGTCAGCTAGGAGGTGACTAACTCGAGTAAGGATCTCCAGGCAT
CAAATAAAACGAAAGGCTCAGTCGAAAGACTGGGCCTTTCGTTTTATCTGTTGTTTGTCGGTGAACGCTC
TCTACTAGAGTCACACTGGCTCACCTTCGGGTGGGCCTTTCTGCGTTTATACCTAGGGATATATTCCGCT
TCCTCGCTCACTGACTCGCTACGCTCGGTCGTTCGACTGCGGCGAGCGGAAATGGCTTACGAACGGGGCG
GAGATTTCCTGGAAGATGCCAGGAAGATACTTAACAGGGAAGTGAGAGGGCCGCGGCAAAGCCGTTTTTC
CATAGGCTCCGCCCCCCTGACAAGCATCACGAAATCTGACGCTCAAATCAGTGGTGGCGAAACCCGACAG
GACTATAAAGATACCAGGCGTTTCCCCCTGGCGGCTCCCTCGTGCGCTCTCCTGTTCCTGCCTTTCGGTT
TACCGGTGTCATTCCGCTGTTATGGCCGCGTTTGTCTCATTCCACGCCTGACACTCAGTTCCGGGTAGGC
AGTTCGCTCCAAGCTGGACTGTATGCACGAACCCCCCGTTCAGTCCGACCGCTGCGCCTTATCCGGTAAC
TATCGTCTTGAGTCCAACCCGGAAAGACATGCAAAAGCACCACTGGCAGCAGCCACTGGTAATTGATTTA
GAGGAGTTAGTCTTGAAGTCATGCGCCGGTTAAGGCTAAACTGAAAGGACAAGTTTTGGTGACTGCGCTC
CTCCAAGCCAGTTACCTCGGTTCAAAGAGTTGGTAGCTCAGAGAACCTTCGAAAAACCGCCCTGCAAGGC
GGTTTTTTCGTTTTCAGAGCAAGAGATTACGCGCAGACCAAAACGATCTCAAGAAGATCATCTTATTAAT
CAGATAAAATATTTCTAGATTTCAGTGCAATTTATCTCTTCAAATGTAGCACCTGAAGTCAGCCCCATAC
GATATAAGTTGTTACTAGTGCTTGGATTCTCACCAATAAAAAACGCCCGGCGGCAACCGAGCGTTCTGAA
CAAATCCAGATGGAGTTCTGAGGTCATTACTGGATCTATCAACAGGAGTCCAAGCGAGCTCGATATCAAA
TTATTAGAAAAACTCATCGAGCATCAAATGAAACTGCAATTTATTCATATCAGGATTATCAATACCATAT
TTTTGAAAAAGCCGTTTCTGTAATGAAGGAGAAAACTCACCGAGGCAGTTCCATAGGATGGCAAGATCCT
GGTATCGGTCTGCGATTCCGACTCGTCCAACATCAATACAACCTATTAATTTCCCCTCGTCAAAAATAAG
GTTATCAAGTGAGAAATCACCATGAGTGACGACTGAATCCGGTGAGAATGGCAAAAGCTTATGCATTTCT
TTCCAGACTTGTTCAACAGGCCAGCCATTACGCTCGTCATCAAAATCACTCGCATCAACCAAACCGTTAT
TCATTCGTGATTGCGCCTGAGCGAGACGAAATACGCGATCGCTGTTAAAAGGACAATTACAAACAGGAAT
CGAATGCAACCGGCGCAGGAACACTGCCAGCGCATCAACAATATTTTCACCTGAATCAGGATATTCTTCT
AATACCTGGAATGCTGTTTTCCCGGGGATCGCAGTGGTGAGTAACCATGCATCATCAGGAGTACGGATAA
AATGCTTGATGGTCGGAAGAGGCATAAATTCCGTCAGCCAGTTTAGTCTGACCATCTCATCTGTAACATC
ATTGGCAACGCTACCTTTGCCATGTTTCAGAAACAACTCTGGCGCATCGGGCTTCCCATACAATCGATAG
ATTGTCGCACCTGATTGCCCGACATTATCGCGAGCCCATTTATACCCATATAAATCAGCATCCATGTTGG
AATTTAATCGCGGCCTCGAGCAAGACGTTTCCCGTTGAATATGGCTCATAACACCCCTTGTATTACTGTT
TATGTAAGCAGACAGTTTTATTGTTCATGATGATATATTTTTATCTTGTGCAATGTAACATCAGAGATTT
TGAGACACAACGTGGCTTTCCCTGCAGTTTACAGCTAGCTCAGTCCTAGGGACTGTGCTAGCGGCCGCAG
ATCTAAAGAGGAGAAAGGATCT
Features (pLannotate 1.2.2; 8 found; start..end, strand, type, name):
      1..4105    +  CDS            Cas9 (fragment): Cas9 (Csn1) endonuclease from the Streptococcus pyogenes Type II CRISPR/Cas system generates RNA-guided double strand breaks in DNA
   4131..4202    +  terminator     rrnB T1 terminator: transcription terminator T1 from the E. coli rrnB gene
   4218..4245    +  terminator     T7Te terminator: phage T7 early transcription terminator
   4264..4319    -  rep_origin     RSF ori (fragment): Plasmids containing the RSF 1030 origin of replication can be propagated in E. coli cells that contain additional plasmids with compatible origins.
   4407..4952    -  rep_origin     p15A ori: Plasmids containing the medium-copy-number p15A origin of replication can be propagated in E. coli cells that contain a second plasmid with the ColE1 origin.
   5066..5160    -  terminator     lambda t0 terminator: transcription terminator from phage lambda
   5184..5999    -  CDS            KanR: aminoglycoside phosphotransferase; aph(3')-Ia; confers resistance to kanamycin in bacteria or G418 (Geneticin®) in eukaryotes
   6121..6140    +  promoter       J23119(SpeI) promoter (fragment): bacterial promoter (Registry of Standard Biological Parts BBa J23119) modified to end with an SpeI site
