[The description below was written by a language model from this plasmid's Addgene catalogue record and pLannotate feature annotations shown in this document.]
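Description:
peSpCas9-J23109 is a bacterial expression plasmid of about 6.2 kb that constitutively produces eSpCas9, an engineered variant of the Streptococcus pyogenes Cas9 endonuclease carrying the substitutions K810A, K1003A and R1060A. The record lists no named backbone, and the construct was assembled by Gibson cloning. It replicates from a p15A origin, which is compatible with ColE1-type plasmids and so allows a second plasmid, such as one supplying a guide RNA, to be maintained in the same E. coli cell. The catalogue describes it as low copy. A short stretch annotated as an RSF origin fragment next to p15A is probably only a partial sequence match rather than a second functional origin. Selection is by kanamycin through the aph(3')-Ia resistance gene, which lies on the opposite strand and is followed by a lambda t0 terminator.

The Cas9 coding sequence occupies roughly the first 4.1 kb of the sequence and is flagged as a fragment, most likely because the circular map is numbered from within or at the edge of the gene and because of the point mutations. It is followed by tandem rrnB T1 and T7Te terminators that insulate the downstream origin from read-through. Just upstream, across the numbering junction, the annotation tool found a partial match to the J23119 synthetic promoter. Given the plasmid name, this is presumably the related, weaker Anderson-family constitutive promoter J23109, although the feature table does not label it as such. No guide RNA cassette is annotated, so targeting requires a separately supplied sgRNA. The associated work concerns genome-wide profiling of sgRNA activity in bacteria, where this plasmid provides the nuclease component.
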