Addgene plasmid #113152: peSpCas9-J23109
Purpose: Plasmid constitutively expressing eSpCas9 protein
Depositing lab: Chong Zhang. Depositing organization: Tsinghua University. Publication: Improved sgRNA design in bacteria via genome-wide activity profiling. Guo J, Wang T, Guan C, Liu B, Luo C, Xie Z, Zhang C, Xing XH. Nucleic Acids Res. 2018 Aug 21;46(14):7052-7069. doi: 10.1093/nar/gky572. PubMed 29982721.
Backbone
  Vector backbone: N.A.
  Vector type: Bacterial Expression
Growth in bacteria
  Bacterial resistance: Kanamycin, 50 μg/mL
  Growth temperature: 37°C
  Growth strain: DH5alpha
  Copy number: Low Copy
Gene/Insert
  Gene/Insert name: eSpCas9
  Mutation: K810A & K1003A & R1060A
  Cloning method: Gibson Cloning
Terms and licenses: Academic/Nonprofit Terms; Industry Terms: Not Available to Industry
Depositor comments: Please visit https://www.biorxiv.org/content/early/2018/02/26/272377 for bioRxiv preprint.
How to cite: peSpCas9-J23109 was a gift from Chong Zhang (Addgene plasmid # 113152 ; http://n2t.net/addgene:113152 ; RRID:Addgene_113152)
